>Addgene plasmid #141556 | TFORF0209 | depositor full sequence | sequence record 276804 | Full Sequence
TTAATGTAGTCTTATGCAATACTCTTGTAGTCTTGCAACATGGTAACGATGAGTTAGCAACATGCCTTAC
AAGGAGAGAAAAAGCACCGTGCATGCCGATTGGTGGAAGTAAGGTGGTACGATCGTGCCTTATTAGGAAG
GCAACAGACGGGTCTGACATGGATTGGACGAACCACTGAATTGCCGCATTGCAGAGATATTGTATTTAAG
TGCCTAGCTCGATACATAAACGGGTCTCTCTGGTTAGACCAGATCTGAGCCTGGGAGCTCTCTGGCTAAC
TAGGGAACCCACTGCTTAAGCCTCAATAAAGCTTGCCTTGAGTGCTTCAAGTAGTGTGTGCCCGTCTGTT
GTGTGACTCTGGTAACTAGAGATCCCTCAGACCCTTTTAGTCAGTGTGGAAAATCTCTAGCAGTGGCGCC
CGAACAGGGACTTGAAAGCGAAAGGGAAACCAGAGGAGCTCTCTCGACGCAGGACTCGGCTTGCTGAAGC
GCGCACGGCAAGAGGCGAGGGGCGGCGACTGGTGAGTACGCCAAAAATTTTGACTAGCGGAGGCTAGAAG
GAGAGAGATGGGTGCGAGAGCGTCAGTATTAAGCGGGGGAGAATTAGATCGCGATGGGAAAAAATTCGGT
TAAGGCCAGGGGGAAAGAAAAAATATAAATTAAAACATATAGTATGGGCAAGCAGGGAGCTAGAACGATT
CGCAGTTAATCCTGGCCTGTTAGAAACATCAGAAGGCTGTAGACAAATACTGGGACAGCTACAACCATCC
CTTCAGACAGGATCAGAAGAACTTAGATCATTATATAATACAGTAGCAACCCTCTATTGTGTGCATCAAA
GGATAGAGATAAAAGACACCAAGGAAGCTTTAGACAAGATAGAGGAAGAGCAAAACAAAAGTAAGACCAC
CGCACAGCAAGCGGCCGCTGATCTTCAGACCTGGAGGAGGAGATATGAGGGACAATTGGAGAAGTGAATT
ATATAAATATAAAGTAGTAAAAATTGAACCATTAGGAGTAGCACCCACCAAGGCAAAGAGAAGAGTGGTG
CAGAGAGAAAAAAGAGCAGTGGGAATAGGAGCTTTGTTCCTTGGGTTCTTGGGAGCAGCAGGAAGCACTA
TGGGCGCAGCGTCAATGACGCTGACGGTACAGGCCAGACAATTATTGTCTGGTATAGTGCAGCAGCAGAA
CAATTTGCTGAGGGCTATTGAGGCGCAACAGCATCTGTTGCAACTCACAGTCTGGGGCATCAAGCAGCTC
CAGGCAAGAATCCTGGCTGTGGAAAGATACCTAAAGGATCAACAGCTCCTGGGGATTTGGGGTTGCTCTG
GAAAACTCATTTGCACCACTGCTGTGCCTTGGAATGCTAGTTGGAGTAATAAATCTCTGGAACAGATTTG
GAATCACACGACCTGGATGGAGTGGGACAGAGAAATTAACAATTACACAAGCTTAATACACTCCTTAATT
GAAGAATCGCAAAACCAGCAAGAAAAGAATGAACAAGAATTATTGGAATTAGATAAATGGGCAAGTTTGT
GGAATTGGTTTAACATAACAAATTGGCTGTGGTATATAAAATTATTCATAATGATAGTAGGAGGCTTGGT
AGGTTTAAGAATAGTTTTTGCTGTACTTTCTATAGTGAATAGAGTTAGGCAGGGATATTCACCATTATCG
TTTCAGACCCACCTCCCAACCCCGAGGGGACCCATGCATTGCATCTCAATTAGTCAGCAACCAGGTGTGG
AAAGTCCCCAGGCTCCCCAGCAGGCAGAAGTATGCAAAGCATGCGTCTCAATTAGTCAGCAACCATAGTC
CCGCCCCTAACTCCGCCCATCCCGCCCCTAACTCCGCCCAGTTCCGCCCATTCTCCGCCCCATGGCTGAC
TAATTTTTTTTATTTATGCAGAGGCCGAGGCCGCCTCGGCCTCTGAGCTATTCCAGAAGTAGTGAGGAGG
CTTTTTTGGAGGCCTAGGCTTTTGCAAAAAGCTTTCTAGAGGTACCACCGGAGCTTACCATGACCGAGTA
CAAGCCCACGGTGCGCCTCGCCACCCGCGACGACGTCCCCAGGGCCGTACGCACCCTCGCCGCCGCGTTC
GCCGACTACCCCGCCACGCGCCACACCGTCGATCCGGACCGCCACATCGAGCGGGTCACCGAGCTGCAAG
AACTCTTCCTCACGCGCGTCGGGCTCGACATCGGCAAGGTGTGGGTCGCGGACGACGGCGCCGCCGTGGC
GGTCTGGACCACGCCGGAGAGCGTCGAAGCGGGGGCGGTGTTCGCCGAGATCGGCCCGCGCATGGCCGAG
TTGAGCGGTTCCCGGCTGGCCGCGCAGCAACAGATGGAAGGCCTCCTGGCGCCGCACCGGCCCAAGGAGC
CCGCGTGGTTCCTGGCCACCGTCGGCGTCTCGCCCGACCACCAGGGCAAGGGTCTGGGCAGCGCCGTCGT
GCTCCCCGGAGTGGAGGCGGCCGAGCGCGCCGGGGTGCCCGCCTTCCTGGAGACCTCCGCGCCCCGCAAC
CTCCCCTTCTACGAGCGGCTCGGCTTCACCGTCACCGCCGACGTCGAGGTGCCCGAAGGACCGCGCACCT
GGTGCATGACCCGCAAGCCCGGTGCCAGTTAACGAATTCTAGATCTTGAGACAAATGGCAGTATTCATCC
ACAATTTTAAAAGAAAAGGGGGGATTGGGGGGTACAGTGCAGGGGAAAGAATAGTAGACATAATAGCAAC
AGACATACAAACTAAAGAATTACAAAAACAAATTACAAAAATTCAAAATTTTCGGGTTTATTACAGGGAC
AGCAGAGATCCACTTTGGCGCCGGCTCGAGGCCTGCAGGTGCAAAGATGGATAAAGTTTTAAACAGAGAG
GAATCTTTGCAGCTAATGGACCTTCTAGGTCTTGAAAGGAGTGGGAATTGGCTCCGGTGCCCGTCAGTGG
GCAGAGCGCACATCGCCCACAGTCCCCGAGAAGTTGGGGGGAGGGGTCGGCAATTGAACCGGTGCCTAGA
GAAGGTGGCGCGGGGTAAACTGGGAAAGTGATGTCGTGTACTGGCTCCGCCTTTTTCCCGAGGGTGGGGG
AGAACCGTATATAAGTGCAGTAGTCGCCGTGAACGTTCTTTTTCGCAACGGGTTTGCCGCCAGAACACAG
GTAAGTGCCGTGTGTGGTTCCCGCGGGCCTGGCCTCTTTACGGGTTATGGCCCTTGCGTGCCTTGAATTA
CTTCCACCTGGCTGCAGTACGTGATTCTTGATCCCGAGCTTCGGGTTGGAAGTGGGTGGGAGAGTTCGAG
GCCTTGCGCTTAAGGAGCCCCTTCGCCTCGTGCTTGAGTTGAGGCCTGGCCTGGGCGCTGGGGCCGCCGC
GTGCGAATCTGGTGGCACCTTCGCGCCTGTCTCGCTGCTTTCGATAAGTCTCTAGCCATTTAAAATTTTT
GATGACCTGCTGCGACGCTTTTTTTCTGGCAAGATAGTCTTGTAAATGCGGGCCAAGATCTGCACACTGG
TATTTCGGTTTTTGGGGCCGCGGGCGGCGACGGGGCCCGTGCGTCCCAGCGCACATGTTCGGCGAGGCGG
GGCCTGCGAGCGCGGCCACCGAGAATCGGACGGGGGTAGTCTCAAGCTGGCCGGCCTGCTCTGGTGCCTG
GCCTCGCGCCGCCGTGTATCGCCCCGCCCTGGGCGGCAAGGCTGGCCCGGTCGGCACCAGTTGCGTGAGC
GGAAAGATGGCCGCTTCCCGGCCCTGCTGCAGGGAGCTCAAAATGGAGGACGCGGCGCTCGGGAGAGCGG
GCGGGTGAGTCACCCACACAAAGGAAAAGGGCCTTTCCGTCCTCAGCCGTCGCTTCATGTGACTCCACGG
AGTACCGGGCGCCGTCCAGGCACCTCGATTAGTTCTCGAGCTTTTGGAGTACGTCGTCTTTAGGTTGGGG
GGAGGGGTTTTATGCGATGGAGTTTCCCCACACTGAGTGGGTGGAGACTGAAGTTAGGCCAGCTTGGCAC
TTGATGTAATTCTCCTTGGAATTTGCCCTTTTTGAGTTTGGATCTTGGTTCATTCTCAAGCCTCAGACAG
TGGTTCAAAGTTTTTTTCTTCCATTTCAGGTGTCGTGAGGCTAGCACCGCCACCATGATGCAGGAATCTG
CGACAGAGACAATAAGCAACAGTTCAATGAATCAAAATGGAATGAGCACTCTAAGCAGCCAATTAGATGC
TGGCAGCAGAGATGGAAGATCAAGTGGTGACACCAGCTCTGAAGTAAGCACAGTAGAACTGCTGCATCTG
CAACAACAGCAGGCTCTCCAGGCAGCAAGACAACTTCTTTTACAGCAGCAAACAAGTGGATTGAAATCTC
CTAAGAGCAGTGATAAACAGAGACCACTGCAGGAATTGCTTCCAGAAACAAAATTATGTATCTGTGGCCA
CTCTTCTGGTGATGGGCATCCTCACAACACATTTGCAGTGCCTGTGTCAGTGGCCATGATGACTCCCCAG
GTGATCACCCCTCAGCAAATGCAGCAGATCCTTCAGCAACAAGTCCTGTCTCCTCAGCAGCTACAAGCCC
TTCTCCAACAACAGCAGGCTGTCATGCTGCAGCAGCAACAACTACAAGAGTTTTACAAGAAACAGCAAGA
GCAGTTACATCTTCAGCTTTTGCAGCAGCAGCAGCAACAGCAGCAGCAGCAACAACAGCAGCAACAACAG
CAGCAGCAACAACAACAACAACAGCAGCAACAACAGCAGCAGCAGCAGCAACAGCAGCAGCAGCAGCAAC
AGCATCCTGGAAAGCAAGCGAAAGAGCAGCAGCAGCAGCAGCAGCAGCAACAGCAATTGGCAGCCCAGCA
GCTTGTCTTCCAGCAGCAGCTTCTCCAGATGCAACAACTCCAGCAGCAGCAGCATCTGCTCAGCCTTCAG
CGTCAGGGACTCATCTCCATTCCACCTGGCCAGGCAGCACTTCCTGTCCAATCGCTGCCTCAAGCTGGCT
TAAGTCCTGCTGAGATTCAGCAGTTATGGAAAGAAGTGACTGGAGTTCACAGTATGGAAGACAATGGCAT
TAAACATGGAGGGCTAGACCTCACTACTAACAATTCCTCCTCGACTACCTCCTCCAACACTTCCAAAGCA
TCACCACCAATAACTCATCATTCCATAGTGAATGGACAGTCTTCAGTTCTAAGTGCAAGACGAGACAGCT
CGTCACATGAGGAGACTGGGGCCTCTCACACTCTCTATGGCCATGGAGTTTGCAAATGGCCAGGCTGTGA
AAGCATTTGTGAAGATTTTGGACAGTTTTTAAAGCACCTTAACAATGAACACGCATTGGATGACCGAAGC
ACTGCTCAGTGTCGAGTGCAAATGCAGGTGGTGCAACAGTTAGAAATACAGCTTTCTAAAGAACGCGAAC
GTCTTCAAGCAATGATGACCCACTTGCACATGCGACCCTCAGAGCCCAAACCATCTCCCAAACCTCTAAA
TCTGGTGTCTAGTGTCACCATGTCGAAGAATATGTTGGAGACATCCCCACAGAGCTTACCTCAAACCCCT
ACCACACCAACGGCCCCAGTCACCCCGATTACCCAGGGACCCTCAGTAATCACCCCAGCCAGTGTGCCCA
ATGTGGGAGCCATACGAAGGCGACATTCAGACAAATACAACATTCCCATGTCATCAGAAATTGCCCCAAA
CTATGAATTTTATAAAAATGCAGATGTCAGACCTCCATTTACTTATGCAACTCTCATAAGGCAGGCTATC
ATGGAGTCATCTGACAGGCAGTTAACACTTAATGAAATTTACAGCTGGTTTACACGGACATTTGCTTACT
TCAGGCGTAATGCAGCAACTTGGAAGAATGCAGTACGTCATAATCTTAGCCTGCACAAGTGTTTTGTTCG
AGTAGAAAATGTTAAAGGAGCAGTATGGACTGTGGATGAAGTAGAATACCAGAAGCGAAGGTCACAAAAG
ATAACAGGAAGTCCAACCTTAGTAAAAAATATACCTACCAGTTTAGGCTATGGAGCAGCTCTTAATGCCA
GTTTGCAGGCTGCCTTGGCAGAGAGCAGTTTACCTTTGCTAAGTAATCCTGGACTGATAAATAATGCATC
CAGTGGCCTACTGCAGGCCGTCCACGAAGACCTCAATGGTTCTCTGGATCACATTGACAGCAATGGAAAC
AGTAGTCCGGGCTGCTCACCTCAGCCGCACATACATTCAATCCACGTCAAGGAAGAGCCAGTGATTGCAG
AGGATGAAGACTGCCCAATGTCCTTAGTGACAACAGCTAATCACAGTCCAGAATTAGAAGACGACAGAGA
GATTGAAGAAGAGCCTTTATCTGAAGATCTGGAATAGTAATGAACTAGTCCGTAACTTGAAAGTATTTCG
ATTTCTTGGCTTTATATATCTTGTGGAAAGGACGAACGTGCAGGAATGCGCTGGAGCAGACGCGTTAAGT
CGACAATCAACCTCTGGATTACAAAATTTGTGAAAGATTGACTGGTATTCTTAACTATGTTGCTCCTTTT
ACGCTATGTGGATACGCTGCTTTAATGCCTTTGTATCATGCTATTGCTTCCCGTATGGCTTTCATTTTCT
CCTCCTTGTATAAATCCTGGTTGCTGTCTCTTTATGAGGAGTTGTGGCCCGTTGTCAGGCAACGTGGCGT
GGTGTGCACTGTGTTTGCTGACGCAACCCCCACTGGTTGGGGCATTGCCACCACCTGTCAGCTCCTTTCC
GGGACTTTCGCTTTCCCCCTCCCTATTGCCACGGCGGAACTCATCGCCGCCTGCCTTGCCCGCTGCTGGA
CAGGGGCTCGGCTGTTGGGCACTGACAATTCCGTGGTGTTGTCGGGGAAATCATCGTCCTTTCCTTGGCT
GCTCGCCTGTGTTGCCACCTGGATTCTGCGCGGGACGTCCTTCTGCTACGTCCCTTCGGCCCTCAATCCA
GCGGACCTTCCTTCCCGCGGCCTGCTGCCGGCTCTGCGGCCTCTTCCGCGTCTTCGCCTTCGCCCTCAGA
CGAGTCGGATCTCCCTTTGGGCCGCCTCCCCGCGTCGACTTTAAGACCAATGACTTACAAGGCAGCTGTA
GATCTTAGCCACTTTTTAAAAGAAAAGGGGGGACTGGAAGGGCTAATTCACTCCCAACGAAGACAAGATC
TGCTTTTTGCTTGTACTGGGTCTCTCTGGTTAGACCAGATCTGAGCCTGGGAGCTCTCTGGCTAACTAGG
GAACCCACTGCTTAAGCCTCAATAAAGCTTGCCTTGAGTGCTTCAAGTAGTGTGTGCCCGTCTGTTGTGT
GACTCTGGTAACTAGAGATCCCTCAGACCCTTTTAGTCAGTGTGGAAAATCTCTAGCAGTACGTATAGTA
GTTCATGTCATCTTATTATTCAGTATTTATAACTTGCAAAGAAATGAATATCAGAGAGTGAGAGGAACTT
GTTTATTGCAGCTTATAATGGTTACAAATAAAGCAATAGCATCACAAATTTCACAAATAAAGCATTTTTT
TCACTGCATTCTAGTTGTGGTTTGTCCAAACTCATCAATGTATCTTATCATGTCTGGCTCTAGCTATCCC
GCCCCTAACTCCGCCCATCCCGCCCCTAACTCCGCCCAGTTCCGCCCATTCTCCGCCCCATGGCTGACTA
ATTTTTTTTATTTATGCAGAGGCCGAGGCCGCCTCGGCCTCTGAGCTATTCCAGAAGTAGTGAGGAGGCT
TTTTTGGAGGCCTAGGGACGTACCCAATTCGCCCTATAGTGAGTCGTATTACGCGCGCTCACTGGCCGTC
GTTTTACAACGTCGTGACTGGGAAAACCCTGGCGTTACCCAACTTAATCGCCTTGCAGCACATCCCCCTT
TCGCCAGCTGGCGTAATAGCGAAGAGGCCCGCACCGATCGCCCTTCCCAACAGTTGCGCAGCCTGAATGG
CGAATGGG
[124 nt withheld, positions 7919-8042]
C
[91 nt withheld, positions 8044-8134]
A
[49 nt withheld, positions 8136-8184]
CCTTTGACGTTGGAGTCCACGTTCTTT
[37 nt withheld, positions 8212-8248]
ACCCTATCTCGGTCTATTCTTTTGATTTATAAGGGATTTTGCCGATTTCGGCCTATTGGTTAAAAAATGA
GCTGATTTAACAAAAATTTAACGCGAATTTTAACAAAATATTAACGCTTACAATTTAGGTGGCACTTTTC
GGGGAAATGTGCGCGGAACCCCTATTTGTTTATTTTTCTAAATACATTCAAATATGTATCCGCTCATGAG
ACAATAACCCTGATAAATGCTTCAATAATATTGAAAAAGGAAGAGTATGAGTATTCAACATTTCCGTGTC
GCCCTTATTCCCTTTTTTGCGGCATTTTGCCTTCCTGTTTTTGCTCACCCAGAAACGCTGGTGAAAGTAA
AAGATGCTGAAGATCAGTTGGGTGCACGAGTGGGTTACATCGAACTGGATCTCAACAGCGGTAAGATCCT
TGAGAGTTTTCGCCCCGAAGAACGTTTTCCAATGATGAGCACTTTTAAAGTTCTGCTATGTGGCGCGGTA
TTATCCCGTATTGACGCCGGGCAAGAGCAACTCGGTCGCCGCATACACTATTCTCAGAATGACTTGGTTG
AGTACTCACCAGTCACAGAAAAGCATCTTACGGATGGCATGACAGTAAGAGAATTATGCAGTGCTGCCAT
AACCATGAGTGATAACACTGCGGCCAACTTACTTCTGACAACGATCGGAGGACCGAAGGAGCTAACCGCT
TTTTTGCACAACATGGGGGATCATGTAACTCGCCTTGATCGTTGGGAACCGGAGCTGAATGAAGCCATAC
CAAACGACGAGCGTGACACCACGATGCCTGTAGCAATGGCAACAACGTTGCGCAAACTATTAACTGGCGA
ACTACTTACTCTAGCTTCCCGGCAACAATTAATAGACTGGATGGAGGCGGATAAAGTTGCAGGACCACTT
CTGCGCTCGGCCCTTCCGGCTGGCTGGTTTATTGCTGATAAATCTGGAGCCGGTGAGCGTGGGTCTCGCG
GTATCATTGCAGCACTGGGGCCAGATGGTAAGCCCTCCCGTATCGTAGTTATCTACACGACGGGGAGTCA
GGCAACTATGGATGAACGAAATAGACAGATCGCTGAGATAGGTGCCTCACTGATTAAGCATTGGTAACTG
TCAGACCAAGTTTACTCATATATACTTTAGATTGATTTAAAACTTCATTTTTAATTTAAAAGGATCTAGG
TGAAGATCCTTTTTGATAATCTCATGACCAAAATCCCTTAACGTGAGTTTTCGTTCCACTGAGCGTCAGA
CCCCGTAGAAAAGATCAAAGGATCTTCTTGAGATCCTTTTTTTCTGCGCGTAATCTGCTGCTTGCAAACA
AAAAAACCACCGCTACCAGCGGTGGTTTGTTTGCCGGATCAAGAGCTACCAACTCTTTTTCCGAAGGTAA
CTGGCTTCAGCAGAGCGCAGATACCAAATACTGTTCTTCTAGTGTAGCCGTAGTTAGGCCACCACTTCAA
GAACTCTGTAGCACCGCCTACATACCTCGCTCTGCTAATCCTGTTACCAGTGGCTGCTGCCAGTGGCGAT
AAGTCGTGTCTTACCGGGTTGGACTCAAGACGATAGTTACCGGATAAGGCGCAGCGGTCGGGCTGAACGG
GGGGTTCGTGCACACAGCCCAGCTTGGAGCGAACGACCTACACCGAACTGAGATACCTACAGCGTGAGCT
ATGAGAAAGCGCCACGCTTCCCGAAGGGAGAAAGGCGGACAGGTATCCGGTAAGCGGCAGGGTCGGAACA
GGAGAGCGCACGAGGGAGCTTCCAGGGGGAAACGCCTGGTATCTTTATAGTCCTGTCGGGTTTCGCCACC
TCTGACTTGAGCGTCGATTTTTGTGATGCTCGTCAGGGGGGCGGAGCCTATGGAAAAACGCCAGCAACGC
GGCCTTTTTACGGTTCCTGGCCTTTTGCTGGCCTTTTGCTCACATGTTCTTTCCTGCGTTATCCCCTGAT
TCTGTGGATAACCGTATTACCGCCTTTGAGTGAGCTGATACCGCTCGCCGCAGCCGAACGACCGAGCGCA
GCGAGTCAGTGAGCGAGGAAGCGGAAGAGCGCCCAATACGCAAACCGCCTCTCCCCGCGCGTTGGCCGAT
TCATTAATGCAGCTGGCACGACAGGTTTCCCGACTGGAAAGCGGGCAGTGAGCGCAACGCAATTAATGTG
AGTTAGCTCACTCATTAGGCACCCCAGGCTTTACACTTTATGCTTCCGGCTCGTATGTTGTGTGGAATTG
TGAGCGGATAACAATTTCACACAGGAAACAGCTATGACCATGATTACGCCAAGCGCGCAATTAACCCTCA
CTAAAGGGAACAAAAGCTGGAGCTGCAAGC
Features (pLannotate 1.2.2; 31 found; start..end, strand, type, name):
      5..231     +  promoter       RSV promoter: Rous sarcoma virus enhancer/promoter
    232..412     +  LTR            5' LTR (truncated): truncated 5' long terminal repeat (LTR) from HIV-1
    459..584     +  misc_feature   HIV-1 Ψ: packaging signal of human immunodeficiency virus type 1
    568..931     +  CDS            HIV-1 gag (fragment): gag protein from human immunodeficiency virus 1; gag
   1077..1310    +  misc_feature   RRE: The Rev response element (RRE) of HIV-1 allows for Rev-dependent mRNA export from the nucleus to the cytoplasm.
   1687..1713    +  CDS            Rev (fragment): human immunodeficiency virus 1 (HIV-1) Rev protein; rev; enhances nuclear export of unspliced and incompletely spliced viral mRNAs
   1720..1743    +  promoter       SV40 promoter (fragment): SV40 early promoter
   1744..1815    +  promoter       SV40 promoter (fragment): SV40 enhancer and early promoter
   1839..1974    +  rep_origin     SV40 ori: SV40 origin of replication
   2020..2616    +  CDS            PuroR (fragment): puromycin N-acetyltransferase; pac from Streptomyces; confers resistance to puromycin
   2665..2782    +  misc_feature   cPPT/CTS: central polypurine tract and central termination sequence of HIV-1
   2847..2913    +  CDS            small t antigen (fragment): SV40 (simian virus 40) small t antigen
   2920..4098    +  promoter       EF-1α promoter: strong constitutive promoter for human elongation factor EF-1α
   4115..6334    +  CDS            FOXP2: FOXP2_HUMAN - Also known as CAGH44, TNRC10. Experimental evidence at protein level: Swiss-Prot protein existence level 1. Transcriptional repressor that may play a role in the specification and differentiation of lung epithelium. May also play a role in developing neural, gastrointestinal and cardiovascular tissues. Can act with CTBP1 to synergistically repress transcription but CTPBP1 is not essential. Plays a role in synapse formation by regulating SRPX2 levels. Involved in neural mechanisms mediating the development of speech and language. From Homo sapiens (Human).
   6350..6403    +  promoter       U6 promoter (fragment): RNA polymerase III promoter for human U6 snRNA
   6445..7033    +  misc_feature   WPRE: woodchuck hepatitis virus posttranscriptional regulatory element
   7084..7103    +  misc_feature   cPPT/CTS (fragment): central polypurine tract and central termination sequence of HIV-1
   7105..7338    +  LTR            3' LTR (ΔU3): self-inactivating 3' long terminal repeat (LTR) from HIV-1
   7416..7537    +  polyA_signal   SV40 poly(A) signal: SV40 polyadenylation signal
   7577..7712    +  rep_origin     SV40 ori: SV40 origin of replication
   7733..7751    -  promoter       T7 promoter: promoter for bacteriophage T7 RNA polymerase
   7759..7914    +  CDS            lacZα (fragment): LacZα fragment of β-galactosidase; lacZ fragment
   7919..8347    +  rep_origin     f1 ori (sequence partly withheld): f1 bacteriophage origin of replication; arrow indicates direction of (+) strand synthesis
   8400..8504    +  promoter       AmpR promoter: bla
   8505..9365    +  CDS            AmpR: β-lactamase; bla; confers resistance to ampicillin, carbenicillin, and related antibiotics
   9536..10124   +  rep_origin     ori: high-copy-number ColE1/pMB1/pBR322/pUC origin of replication
  10307..10399   +  CDS            lacI (fragment): lac repressor; lacI; The lac repressor binds to the lac operator to inhibit transcription in E. coli. This inhibition can be relieved by adding lactose or isopropyl-β-D-thiogalactopyranoside (IPTG).
  10412..10433   +  protein_bind   CAP binding site: CAP binding activates transcription in the presence of cAMP. E. coli catabolite activator protein
  10448..10478   +  promoter       lac promoter: promoter for the E. coli lac operon
  10486..10502   +  protein_bind   lac operator: The lac repressor binds to the lac operator to inhibit transcription in E. coli. This inhibition can be relieved by adding lactose or isopropyl-β-D-thiogalactopyranoside (IPTG). lac repressor encoded by lacI
  10547..10565   +  promoter       T3 promoter: promoter for bacteriophage T3 RNA polymerase
