[The description below was written by a language model from this plasmid's Addgene catalogue record and pLannotate feature annotations shown in this document.]
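Description:
TFORF0209 is a third-generation-style, self-inactivating lentiviral expression plasmid built on the pLX_TRC317 backbone and carrying the human FOXP2 transcription factor open reading frame. It is maintained in E. coli through a high-copy ColE1/pUC-type origin and an ampicillin resistance gene (β-lactamase), and it also contains an f1 origin and remnants of a lac/T7/T3 cloning region. Because the repeated LTR sequences make lentiviral plasmids prone to rearrangement, the depositor notes that recombination can occur and that several colonies should be checked.

The viral portion begins with an RSV promoter fused to a truncated HIV-1 5' LTR, which drives Tat-independent production of the genomic RNA in packaging cells. This is followed by the Ψ packaging signal with a gag fragment, the Rev response element for nuclear export, and a cPPT/CTS. An SV40 early promoter/origin region sits upstream of a puromycin N-acetyltransferase gene, allowing selection of transduced mammalian cells. Downstream, the constitutive EF-1α promoter drives the FOXP2 coding sequence, followed by a WPRE to enhance transcript stability and expression, and then the ΔU3 3' LTR and an SV40 polyadenylation signal.

According to the record, the construct also carries a unique 24-bp barcode associated with the ORF. This barcode is not annotated as a separate feature in the table, so its exact position is not stated. The short U6 promoter fragment annotated between the ORF and WPRE is probably a partial match rather than a functional element. The plasmid belongs to a barcoded transcription factor ORF collection, in which the barcodes identify overexpressed factors in pooled screens such as directed differentiation studies.
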