Addgene plasmid #141556: TFORF0209
Purpose: Lentiviral vector for overexpressing the FOXP2 transcription factor ORF with a unique 24-bp barcode. Barcodes facilitate identification of transcription factors in pooled screens.
Depositing lab: Feng Zhang. Depositing organization: Broad Institute. Publication: A transcription factor atlas of directed differentiation. Joung J, Ma S, Tay T, Geiger-Schuller KR, Kirchgatterer PC, Verdine VK, Guo B, Arias-Garcia MA, Allen WE, Singh A, Kuksenko O, Abudayyeh OO, Gootenberg JS, Fu Z, Macrae RK, Buenrostro JD, Regev A, Zhang F. Cell. 2023 Jan 5;186(1):209-229.e26. doi: 10.1016/j.cell.2022.11.026. PubMed 36608654.
Backbone
  Vector backbone: pLX_TRC317
  Backbone manufacturer: Broad Institute Genetic Perturbation Platform
  Backbone size w/o insert (bp): 8264
  Vector type: Mammalian Expression, Lentiviral
  Selectable markers: Puromycin
Growth in bacteria
  Bacterial resistance: Ampicillin, 100 μg/mL
  Growth temperature: 37°C
  Growth strain: NEB Stable
  Copy number: High Copy
Gene/Insert
  Gene/Insert name: FOXP2
  Species: H. sapiens (human)
  Insert size (bp): 2324
  Entrez Gene: FOXP2 (a.k.a. CAGH44, SPCH1, TNRC10)
  Promoter: EF1a
  Cloning method: Unknown
  Sequencing primers: 5′ GGGTGGAGACTGAAGTTAGGCCAG; 3′ CACATAGCGTAAAAGGAGCAACATAG
Terms and licenses: Academic/Nonprofit Terms; Industry Terms: Not Available to Industry
Depositor comments: XM_017012801,NM_148898,ENST00000408937 . The transcription factor ORF portion of this plasmid was synthesized by Genewiz. Please test multiple small colonies in case of plasmid recombination. To make this collection available in a timely manner, a portion of this collection was not fully sequenced by Addgene. If an Addgene verified full plasmid sequence is not available, please contact us prior to placing an order to request the full sequence.
How to cite: TFORF0209 was a gift from Feng Zhang (Addgene plasmid # 141556 ; http://n2t.net/addgene:141556 ; RRID:Addgene_141556)
