>Addgene plasmid #141556 | TFORF0209 | depositor partial sequence | sequence record 276805 | Insert
ACCGCCACCATGATGCAGGAATCTGCGACAGAGACAATAAGCAACAGTTCAATGAATCAAAATGGAATGA
GCACTCTAAGCAGCCAATTAGATGCTGGCAGCAGAGATGGAAGATCAAGTGGTGACACCAGCTCTGAAGT
AAGCACAGTAGAACTGCTGCATCTGCAACAACAGCAGGCTCTCCAGGCAGCAAGACAACTTCTTTTACAG
CAGCAAACAAGTGGATTGAAATCTCCTAAGAGCAGTGATAAACAGAGACCACTGCAGGAATTGCTTCCAG
AAACAAAATTATGTATCTGTGGCCACTCTTCTGGTGATGGGCATCCTCACAACACATTTGCAGTGCCTGT
GTCAGTGGCCATGATGACTCCCCAGGTGATCACCCCTCAGCAAATGCAGCAGATCCTTCAGCAACAAGTC
CTGTCTCCTCAGCAGCTACAAGCCCTTCTCCAACAACAGCAGGCTGTCATGCTGCAGCAGCAACAACTAC
AAGAGTTTTACAAGAAACAGCAAGAGCAGTTACATCTTCAGCTTTTGCAGCAGCAGCAGCAACAGCAGCA
GCAGCAACAACAGCAGCAACAACAGCAGCAGCAACAACAACAACAACAGCAGCAACAACAGCAGCAGCAG
CAGCAACAGCAGCAGCAGCAGCAACAGCATCCTGGAAAGCAAGCGAAAGAGCAGCAGCAGCAGCAGCAGC
AGCAACAGCAATTGGCAGCCCAGCAGCTTGTCTTCCAGCAGCAGCTTCTCCAGATGCAACAACTCCAGCA
GCAGCAGCATCTGCTCAGCCTTCAGCGTCAGGGACTCATCTCCATTCCACCTGGCCAGGCAGCACTTCCT
GTCCAATCGCTGCCTCAAGCTGGCTTAAGTCCTGCTGAGATTCAGCAGTTATGGAAAGAAGTGACTGGAG
TTCACAGTATGGAAGACAATGGCATTAAACATGGAGGGCTAGACCTCACTACTAACAATTCCTCCTCGAC
TACCTCCTCCAACACTTCCAAAGCATCACCACCAATAACTCATCATTCCATAGTGAATGGACAGTCTTCA
GTTCTAAGTGCAAGACGAGACAGCTCGTCACATGAGGAGACTGGGGCCTCTCACACTCTCTATGGCCATG
GAGTTTGCAAATGGCCAGGCTGTGAAAGCATTTGTGAAGATTTTGGACAGTTTTTAAAGCACCTTAACAA
TGAACACGCATTGGATGACCGAAGCACTGCTCAGTGTCGAGTGCAAATGCAGGTGGTGCAACAGTTAGAA
ATACAGCTTTCTAAAGAACGCGAACGTCTTCAAGCAATGATGACCCACTTGCACATGCGACCCTCAGAGC
CCAAACCATCTCCCAAACCTCTAAATCTGGTGTCTAGTGTCACCATGTCGAAGAATATGTTGGAGACATC
CCCACAGAGCTTACCTCAAACCCCTACCACACCAACGGCCCCAGTCACCCCGATTACCCAGGGACCCTCA
GTAATCACCCCAGCCAGTGTGCCCAATGTGGGAGCCATACGAAGGCGACATTCAGACAAATACAACATTC
CCATGTCATCAGAAATTGCCCCAAACTATGAATTTTATAAAAATGCAGATGTCAGACCTCCATTTACTTA
TGCAACTCTCATAAGGCAGGCTATCATGGAGTCATCTGACAGGCAGTTAACACTTAATGAAATTTACAGC
TGGTTTACACGGACATTTGCTTACTTCAGGCGTAATGCAGCAACTTGGAAGAATGCAGTACGTCATAATC
TTAGCCTGCACAAGTGTTTTGTTCGAGTAGAAAATGTTAAAGGAGCAGTATGGACTGTGGATGAAGTAGA
ATACCAGAAGCGAAGGTCACAAAAGATAACAGGAAGTCCAACCTTAGTAAAAAATATACCTACCAGTTTA
GGCTATGGAGCAGCTCTTAATGCCAGTTTGCAGGCTGCCTTGGCAGAGAGCAGTTTACCTTTGCTAAGTA
ATCCTGGACTGATAAATAATGCATCCAGTGGCCTACTGCAGGCCGTCCACGAAGACCTCAATGGTTCTCT
GGATCACATTGACAGCAATGGAAACAGTAGTCCGGGCTGCTCACCTCAGCCGCACATACATTCAATCCAC
GTCAAGGAAGAGCCAGTGATTGCAGAGGATGAAGACTGCCCAATGTCCTTAGTGACAACAGCTAATCACA
GTCCAGAATTAGAAGACGACAGAGAGATTGAAGAAGAGCCTTTATCTGAAGATCTGGAATAGTAATGAAC
TAGTCCGTAACTTGAAAGTATTTCGATTTCTTGGCTTTATATATCTTGTGGAAAGGACGAACGTGCAGGA
ATGCGCTGGAGCAG
