>Addgene plasmid #141556 | TFORF0209 | depositor partial sequence | sequence record 276806 | Barcode
ACGTGCAGGAATGCGCTGGAGCAG
