>Addgene plasmid #141556 | TFORF0209 | addgene partial sequence | sequence record 353767 | WPRE-R 5'-CATAGCGTAAAAGGAGCAACA-3'
ATTTTGTAATCCAGAGGTTGATTGTCGACTTAACGCGTCTGCTCCAGCGCATTCCTGCACGTTCGTCCTT
TCCACAAGATATATAAAGCCAAGAAATCGAAATACTTTCAAGTTACGGACTAGTTCATTACTATTCCAGA
TCTTCAGATAAAGGCTCTTCTTCAATCTCTCTGTCGTCTTCTAATTCTGGACTGTGATTAGCTGTTGTCA
CTAAGGACATTGGGCAGTCTTCATCCTCTGCAATCACTGGCTCTTCCTTGACGTGGATTGAATGTATGTG
CGGCTGAGGTGAGCAGCCCGGACTACTGTTTCCATTGCTGTCAATGTGATCCAGAGAACCATTGAGGTCT
TCGTGGACGGCCTGCAGTAGGCCACTGGATGCATTATTTATCAGTCCAGGATTACTTAGCAAAGGTAAAC
TGCTCTCTGCCAAGGCAGCCTGCAAACTGGCATTAAGAGCTGCTCCATAGCCTAAACTGGTAGGTATATT
TTTTACTAAGGTTGGACTTCCTGTTATCTTTTGTGACCTTCGCTTCTGGTATTCTACTTCATCCACAGTC
CATACTGCTCCTTTAACATTTTCTACTCGAACAAAACACTTGTGCAGGCTAAGATTATGACGTACTGCAT
TCTTCCAAGTTGCT
